Addgene plasmid #231789: pCMV-YR-ICUE-mGold2s
Purpose: Visualization of cAMP dynamics using YR-ICUE-mGold2s
Depositing lab: Francois St-Pierre. Depositing organization: Baylor College of Medicine. Publication: Bright and photostable yellow fluorescent proteins for extended imaging. Lee J, Lai S, Yang S, Zhao S, Blanco FA, Lyons AC, Merino-Urteaga R, Ahrens JF, Nguyen NA, Liu H, Liu Z, Lambert GG, Shaner NC, Chen L, Tolias KF, Zhang J, Ha T, St-Pierre F. Nat Commun. 2025 Apr 4;16(1):3241. doi: 10.1038/s41467-025-58223-5. PubMed 40185748.
Backbone
  Vector backbone: pCMV
  Vector type: Mammalian Expression
Growth in bacteria
  Bacterial resistance: Ampicillin, 100 μg/mL
  Growth temperature: 37°C
  Growth strain: DH5alpha
  Copy number: High Copy
Gene/Insert
  Gene/Insert name: YR-ICUE-mGold2s
  Species: Synthetic
  Promoter: CMV
  Cloning method: Unknown
Terms and licenses: Academic/Nonprofit Terms; Industry Terms: Not Available to Industry
How to cite: pCMV-YR-ICUE-mGold2s was a gift from Francois St-Pierre (Addgene plasmid # 231789 ; http://n2t.net/addgene:231789 ; RRID:Addgene_231789)
