[The description below was written by a language model from this plasmid's Addgene catalogue record and pLannotate feature annotations shown in this document.]
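Description:
pCMV-YR-ICUE-mGold2s is a 9.2 kb mammalian expression plasmid that encodes a genetically encoded cAMP indicator, YR-ICUE-mGold2s, for visualizing cAMP dynamics in cells. It is propagated in E. coli as a high-copy plasmid through a ColE1/pUC-type origin and selected with ampicillin via the β-lactamase gene and its own promoter. The backbone also carries an f1 origin and an SV40 early promoter driving a neomycin/kanamycin phosphotransferase gene followed by an SV40 polyadenylation signal. This cassette would in principle allow G418 selection of transfected mammalian cells, although the record does not state that use.

The sensor is transcribed from the human CMV immediate-early enhancer and promoter and terminated by the bovine growth hormone poly(A) signal. T7 and SP6 phage promoters flank the insert. The annotated open reading frame begins with short leader elements: a fragment matched to a His-containing tag, the T7 gene 10 leader and an Xpress epitope with an enterokinase site. These are followed by mCherry, a large fragment of human RAPGEF3 (Epac1, a cAMP-binding exchange factor), and a yellow fluorescent protein that the annotation software matched to mGold. The construct name indicates that this protein is the mGold2s variant. Placing a cAMP-binding Epac1 segment between a yellow and a red fluorescent protein is the layout of a FRET-type reporter, in which cAMP binding changes the Epac1 conformation and so alters energy transfer between the two fluorophores. The "YR" in the name is consistent with this yellow/red pairing. The associated work concerns bright, photostable yellow fluorescent proteins for extended imaging, so this plasmid serves to demonstrate mGold2s in a cAMP biosensor. Small annotated fragments such as the HIV-1 LTR, bom, ble and lacI matches are likely backbone remnants or incidental hits.
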