Features (pLannotate 1.2.2; 26 found; start..end, strand, type, name):
    250..354     -  promoter       AmpR promoter: bla
    413..465     -  misc_feature   bom (fragment): basis of mobility region from pBR322
    620..999     +  enhancer       CMV enhancer: human cytomegalovirus immediate early enhancer
   1000..1203    +  promoter       CMV promoter: human cytomegalovirus (CMV) immediate early promoter
   1199..1232    +  LTR            5' LTR (truncated) (fragment): truncated 5' long terminal repeat (LTR) from HIV-1
   1248..1266    +  promoter       T7 promoter: promoter for bacteriophage T7 RNA polymerase
   1307..1327    +  CDS            capTEV™ (fragment): composite tag for in vivo biotinylation, TEV protease cleavage, and 6xHis tagging
   1328..1360    +  CDS            T7 tag (gene 10 leader): leader peptide from bacteriophage T7 gene 10 promotes efficient translation in E. coli
   1364..1387    +  CDS            Xpress™ tag: Xpress™ epitope tag, including an enterokinase recognition and cleavage site
   1394..2101    +  CDS            mCherry: mCherry is a basic (constitutively fluorescent) red fluorescent protein published in 2004, derived from Discosoma sp.. It is reported to be a very rapidly-maturing monomer with low acid sensitivity.
   2108..4306    +  CDS            RAPGEF3 (fragment): RPGF3_HUMAN - Also known as CGEF1, EPAC, EPAC1. Experimental evidence at protein level: Swiss-Prot protein existence level 1. Guanine nucleotide exchange factor (GEF) for RAP1A and RAP2A small GTPases that is activated by binding cAMP. Through simultaneous binding of PDE3B to RAPGEF3 and PIK3R6 is assembled in a signaling complex in which it activates the PI3K gamma complex and which is involved in angiogenesis. Plays a role in the modulation of the cAMP- induced dynamic control of endothelial barrier function through a pathway that is independent on Rho-mediated signaling. Required for the ac
   4313..5032    +  CDS            mGold: photostable derivative of mVenus (Lee et al., 2020) mammalian codon-optimized
   5096..5114    -  promoter       SP6 promoter: promoter for bacteriophage SP6 RNA polymerase
   5140..5364    +  polyA_signal   bGH poly(A) signal: bovine growth hormone polyadenylation signal
   5368..5389    +  promoter       SV40 promoter (fragment): SV40 enhancer and early promoter
   5410..5838    +  rep_origin     f1 ori (sequence partly withheld): f1 bacteriophage origin of replication; arrow indicates direction of (+) strand synthesis
   5852..6181    +  promoter       SV40 promoter: SV40 enhancer and early promoter
   6248..7039    +  CDS            neo: KKA2_KLEPN - Also known as kan, nptII. Experimental evidence at protein level: Swiss-Prot protein existence level 1. Resistance to kanamycin, neomycin, paromomycin, ribostamycin, butirosin and gentamicin B. From Klebsiella pneumoniae.
   7063..7221    +  CDS            ble (fragment): BLE_KLEPN - Experimental evidence at protein level: Swiss-Prot protein existence level 1. Binding protein with a strong affinity to the bleomycin family of antibiotics. Binds to CL990; an antimitotic-antibiotic compound. From Klebsiella pneumoniae.
   7216..7337    +  polyA_signal   SV40 poly(A) signal: SV40 polyadenylation signal
   7410..7426    -  protein_bind   lac operator: The lac repressor binds to the lac operator to inhibit transcription in E. coli. This inhibition can be relieved by adding lactose or isopropyl-β-D-thiogalactopyranoside (IPTG). lac repressor encoded by lacI
   7434..7464    -  promoter       lac promoter: promoter for the E. coli lac operon
   7479..7500    -  protein_bind   CAP binding site: CAP binding activates transcription in the presence of cAMP. E. coli catabolite activator protein
   7513..7605    -  CDS            lacI (fragment): lac repressor; lacI; The lac repressor binds to the lac operator to inhibit transcription in E. coli. This inhibition can be relieved by adding lactose or isopropyl-β-D-thiogalactopyranoside (IPTG).
   7788..8376    -  rep_origin     ori: high-copy-number ColE1/pMB1/pBR322/pUC origin of replication
   8547..249     -  CDS            AmpR (across the origin): β-lactamase; bla; confers resistance to ampicillin, carbenicillin, and related antibiotics
>Addgene plasmid #231789 | pCMV-YR-ICUE-mGold2s | addgene full sequence | sequence record 464043 | Addgene NGS Result
GTCAATACGGGATAATACCGCGCCACATAGCAGAACTTTAAAAGTGCTCATCATTGGAAAACGTTCTTCG
GGGCGAAAACTCTCAAGGATCTTACCGCTGTTGAGATCCAGTTCGATGTAACCCACTCGTGCACCCAACT
GATCTTCAGCATCTTTTACTTTCACCAGCGTTTCTGGGTGAGCAAAAACAGGAAGGCAAAATGCCGCAAA
AAAGGGAATAAGGGCGACACGGAAATGTTGAATACTCATACTCTTCCTTTTTCAATATTATTGAAGCATT
TATCAGGGTTATTGTCTCATGAGCGGATACATATTTGAATGTATTTAGAAAAATAAACAAATAGGGGTTC
CGCGCACATTTCCCCGAAAAGTGCCACCTGACGTCGACGGATCGGGAGATCTCCCGATCCCCTATGGTGC
ACTCTCAGTACAATCTGCTCTGATGCCGCATAGTTAAGCCAGTATCTGCTCCCTGCTTGTGTGTTGGAGG
TCGCTGAGTAGTGCGCGAGCAAAATTTAAGCTACAACAAGGCAAGGCTTGACCGACAATTGCATGAAGAA
TCTGCTTAGGGTTAGGCGTTTTGCGCTGCTTCGCGATGTACGGGCCAGATATACGCGTTGACATTGATTA
TTGACTAGTTATTAATAGTAATCAATTACGGGGTCATTAGTTCATAGCCCATATATGGAGTTCCGCGTTA
CATAACTTACGGTAAATGGCCCGCCTGGCTGACCGCCCAACGACCCCCGCCCATTGACGTCAATAATGAC
GTATGTTCCCATAGTAACGCCAATAGGGACTTTCCATTGACGTCAATGGGTGGAGTATTTACGGTAAACT
GCCCACTTGGCAGTACATCAAGTGTATCATATGCCAAGTACGCCCCCTATTGACGTCAATGACGGTAAAT
GGCCCGCCTGGCATTATGCCCAGTACATGACCTTATGGGACTTTCCTACTTGGCAGTACATCTACGTATT
AGTCATCGCTATTACCATGGTGATGCGGTTTTGGCAGTACATCAATGGGCGTGGATAGCGGTTTGACTCA
CGGGGATTTCCAAGTCTCCACCCCATTGACGTCAATGGGAGTTTGTTTTGGCACCAAAATCAACGGGACT
TTCCAAAATGTCGTAACAACTCCGCCCCATTGACGCAAATGGGCGGTAGGCGTGTACGGTGGGAGGTCTA
TATAAGCAGAGCTCTCTGGCTAACTAGAGAACCCACTGCTTACTGGCTTATCGAAATTAATACGACTCAC
TATAGGGAGACCCAAGCTTGCGGCCGCCACCATGGTGCGGGGTTCTCATCATCATCATCATCATGGTATG
GCTAGCATGACTGGTGGACAGCAAATGGGTCGGGATCTGTACGACGATGACGATAAGGATCCCATGGTGA
GCAAGGGCGAGGAGGATAACATGGCCATCATCAAGGAGTTCATGCGCTTCAAGGTGCACATGGAGGGCTC
CGTGAACGGCCACGAGTTCGAGATCGAGGGCGAGGGCGAGGGCCGCCCCTACGAGGGCACCCAGACCGCC
AAGCTGAAGGTGACCAAGGGTGGCCCCCTGCCCTTCGCCTGGGACATCCTGTCCCCTCAGTTCATGTACG
GCTCCAAGGCCTACGTGAAGCACCCCGCCGACATCCCCGACTACTTGAAGCTGTCCTTCCCCGAGGGCTT
CAAGTGGGAGCGCGTGATGAACTTCGAGGACGGCGGCGTGGTGACCGTGACCCAGGACTCCTCCCTGCAG
GACGGCGAGTTCATCTACAAGGTGAAGCTGCGCGGCACCAACTTCCCCTCCGACGGCCCCGTAATGCAGA
AGAAGACCATGGGCTGGGAGGCCTCCTCCGAGCGGATGTACCCCGAGGACGGCGCCCTGAAGGGCGAGAT
CAAGCAGAGGCTGAAGCTGAAGGACGGCGGCCACTACGACGCTGAGGTCAAGACCACCTACAAGGCCAAG
AAGCCCGTGCAGCTGCCCGGCGCCTACAACGTCAACATCAAGTTGGACATCACCTCCCACAACGAGGACT
ACACCATCGTGGAACAGTACGAACGCGCCGAGGGCCGCCACTCCACCGGCGGCATGGACGAGCTGTACAA
GAGATCTCCCGTGGGAACTCATGAGATGGAGGAGGAGTTGGCCGAAGCTGTGGCCCTGCTCTCCCAGCGG
GGGCCTGACGCCCTGCTCACTGTGGCACTTCGAAAGCCCCCAGGTCAGCGCACGGATGAAGAGCTGGACC
TCATCTTTGAGGAGCTGCTGCACATCAAGGCTGTGGCCCACCTCTCCAACTCGGTGAAGCGAGAATTAGC
GGCTGTTCTGCTCTTTGAACCACACAGCAAGGCAGGGACCGTGTTGTTCAGCCAGGGGGACAAGGGCACT
TCGTGGTACATTATCTGGAAGGGATCTGTCAACGTGGTGACCCATGGCAAGGGGCTGGTGACCACCCTGC
ATGAGGGAGATGATTTTGGACAGCTGGCTCTGGTGAATGATGCACCCCGGGCAGCCACCATCATCCTGCG
AGAAGACAACTGTCATTTCCTGCGTGTGGACAAGCAGGACTTCAACCGTATCATCAAGGATGTGGAGGCA
AAGACCATGCGGCTGGAAGAACATGGCAAAGTGGTGCTGGTGCTGGAGAGAGCCTCTCAGGGCGCCGGCC
CTTCCCGACCCCCAACCCCAGGCAGGAACCGGTATACAGTGATGTCTGGCACCCCAGAGAAGATCCTAGA
GCTTCTGTTGGAGGCCATGGGACCAGATTCCAGTGCTCATGACCAAACAGAGACATTCCTCAGCGACTTC
CTCCTGACCCACAGGGTCTTCATGCCCAGCGCCCAACTCTGCGCTGCCCTTCTGCACCACTTCCATGTGG
AGCCTGCGGGTGGCAGCGAGCAGGAGCGCAGCACCTACGTCTGCAACAAGAGGCAGCAGATCTTGCGGCT
GGTCAGCCAGTGGGTGGCCCTGTATGGCTCCATGCTCCACACTGACCCTGTGGCCACCAGCTTCCTCCAG
AAACTCTCAGACCTGGTGGGCAGGGACACCCGACTCAGCAACCTGCTGAGGGAGCAGTGGCCAGAGAGGC
GGCGATGCCACAGGTTGGAGAATGGCTGTGGGAATGCATCTCCTCAGATGAAGGCCCGGAACTTGCCTGT
TTGGCTCCCCAACCAGGACGAGCCCCTTCCTGGCAGCAGCTGTGCCATCCAAGTTGGGGATAAAGTCCCC
TATGACATCTGCCGGCCAGACCACTCAGTGTTGACCCTGCAGCTGCCTGTGACAGCCTCCGTGAGAGAGG
TGATGGCAGCGTTGGCCCAGGAGGATGGCTGGACCAAGGGGCAGGTGCTGGTGAAGGTCAATTCTGCAGG
TGATGCCATTGGCCTGCAGCCAGATGCCCGTGGTGTGGCCACATCTCTGGGGCTCAATGAGCGTCTCTTT
GTTGTCAACCCACAGGAAGCGCATGAGCTGATCCCACACCCTGACCAGCTGGGGCCCACTGTGGGCTCTG
CTGAGGGGCTGGACCTGGTGAGTGCCAAGGACCTGGCAGGCCAGCTGACGGACCACGACTGGAGCCTCTT
CAACAGTATCCACCAGGTGGAGCTGATCCACTATGTGCTGGGCCCCCAGCATCTGCGGGATGTCACCACC
GCCAACCTGGAGCGCTTCATGCGCCGCTTCAATGAGCTGCAGTACTGGGTGGCCACCGAGCTGTGTCTCT
GCCCCGTGCCCGGCCCCCGGGCCCAGCTGCTCAGGAAGTTCATTAAGCTGGCGGCCCACCTCAAGGAGCA
GAAGAATCTCAATTCCTTCTTTGCCGTCATGTTTGGCCTCAGCAACTCGGCCATCAGCCACCTAGCCCAC
ACCTGGGAGCGGCTGCCCCACAAAGTCCGGAAGCTGTACTCCGCCCTCGAGAGGCTGCTGGACCCCTCAT
GGAACCACCGGGTATACCGACTGGCCCTCGCCAAGCTCTCCCCTCCTGTCATCCCCTTCATGCCCCTTCT
TCTCAAAGACATGACCTTCATTCATGAGGGAAACCACACACTAGTGGAGAATCTCATCAACTTTGAGAAG
ATGAGAATGATGGCCAGAGTCGCGCGGATGCTGCACCACTGCCGAAGCCACAACCCTGTGCCTCTCTCAC
CACTCAGAAGCCGAGTTTCCCACCTCCACGAGGACAGCCAGGTGGCGAGGATTTCCACATGCTCGGAGCA
GTCCCTGAGCACCCGGAGTCCAGCCAGCACCTGGGCTTATGTCCAGCAGCTGAAGGTCATTGACAACCAG
CGGGAACTCTCCCGCCTCTCCCGAGAGCTGGAGCCAGGTACCATGGCGAGCAAGGGCGAGGAGCTGTTCA
CCGGGGTGGTGCCCATCCTGGTCGAGCTGGACGGCGACATAAACGGCCACAAGTTCAGCGTGTCCGGCGA
GGGCGAGGGCGATGCCACCTACGGCAAGCTGACCCTGAAGTTCATCTGCACCACCGGCAAGCTGCCCGTG
CCCTGGCCCACCCTCGTGACCAGCCTGGGCTACGGCCTGCAGTGCTTCGCCCGCTACCCCGACAACATGA
AGCGGCACGACTTCTTCAAGTCCGCCATGCCCGAAGGCTACGTCCAGGAGCGCACCATCTTCTTCGAGGA
CGACGGCAACTACAAGACCCGCGCCGAGGTGAAGTTTGAGGGCGGCACCCTGGTGAACCGCGTCGAGCTG
AAGGGCATCGACTTCAAGGAGGACGGCAACATCCTGGGGCACAAGCTGGAGTACAACTACAACTGCCACA
ACGTCTTTATCACCGCCGACAGGCAGCAGAACGGCATCAAGGTCAACTTCAAGATCCGCCACAACATCGA
GGTCGGCGGCGTGCAGCTCGCCGACCACTACCAGCAGAACACCCCCATCGGCGACGGCCCCGTGCTGCTG
CCCGACAACCACTACCTGAGCTACCAGTCCAAGCTGAGCAAAGACCCCAACGAGAAGCGCGATCACATGG
TCCTGCTGGAGTTCGTGACCGCCGCCGGGATCACTCTCAGCATGGACGAGCTGTACAAGTAAGAATTCAA
GAAGAAGAAGAAGAGCAAGACCAAGTGCGTGATCATGTAATCTAGAGGGCCCTATTCTATAGTGTCACCT
AAATGCTAGAGCTCGCTGATCAGCCTCGACTGTGCCTTCTAGTTGCCAGCCATCTGTTGTTTGCCCCTCC
CCCGTGCCTTCCTTGACCCTGGAAGGTGCCACTCCCACTGTCCTTTCCTAATAAAATGAGGAAATTGCAT
CGCATTGTCTGAGTAGGTGTCATTCTATTCTGGGGGGTGGGGTGGGGCAGGACAGCAAGGGGGAGGATTG
GGAAGACAATAGCAGGCATGCTGGGGATGCGGTGGGCTCTATGGCTTCTGAGGCGGAAAGAACCAGCTGG
GGCTCTAGGGGGTATCCCC
[124 nt withheld, positions 5410-5533]
C
[91 nt withheld, positions 5535-5625]
A
[49 nt withheld, positions 5627-5675]
CCTTTGACGTTGGAGTCCACGTTCTTT
[37 nt withheld, positions 5703-5739]
ACCCTATCTCGGTCTATTCTTTTGATTTATAAGGGATTTTGCCGATTTCGGCCTATTGGTTAAAAAATGA
GCTGATTTAACAAAAATTTAACGCGAATTAATTCTGTGGAATGTGTGTCAGTTAGGGTGTGGAAAGTCCC
CAGGCTCCCCAGCAGGCAGAAGTATGCAAAGCATGCATCTCAATTAGTCAGCAACCAGGTGTGGAAAGTC
CCCAGGCTCCCCAGCAGGCAGAAGTATGCAAAGCATGCATCTCAATTAGTCAGCAACCATAGTCCCGCCC
CTAACTCCGCCCATCCCGCCCCTAACTCCGCCCAGTTCCGCCCATTCTCCGCCCCATGGCTGACTAATTT
TTTTTATTTATGCAGAGGCCGAGGCCGCCTCTGCCTCTGAGCTATTCCAGAAGTAGTGAGGAGGCTTTTT
TGGAGGCCTAGGCTTTTGCAAAAAGCTCCCGGGAGCTTGTATATCCATTTTCGGATCTGATCAAGAGACA
GGATGAGGATCGTTTCGCATGATTGAACAAGATGGATTGCACGCAGGTTCTCCGGCCGCTTGGGTGGAGA
GGCTATTCGGCTATGACTGGGCACAACAGACAATCGGCTGCTCTGATGCCGCCGTGTTCCGGCTGTCAGC
GCAGGGGCGCCCGGTTCTTTTTGTCAAGACCGACCTGTCCGGTGCCCTGAATGAACTGCAGGACGAGGCA
GCGCGGCTATCGTGGCTGGCCACGACGGGCGTTCCTTGCGCAGCTGTGCTCGACGTTGTCACTGAAGCGG
GAAGGGACTGGCTGCTATTGGGCGAAGTGCCGGGGCAGGATCTCCTGTCATCTCACCTTGCTCCTGCCGA
GAAAGTATCCATCATGGCTGATGCAATGCGGCGGCTGCATACGCTTGATCCGGCTACCTGCCCATTCGAC
CACCAAGCGAAACATCGCATCGAGCGAGCACGTACTCGGATGGAAGCCGGTCTTGTCGATCAGGATGATC
TGGACGAAGAGCATCAGGGGCTCGCGCCAGCCGAACTGTTCGCCAGGCTCAAGGCGCGCATGCCCGACGG
CGAGGATCTCGTCGTGACCCATGGCGATGCCTGCTTGCCGAATATCATGGTGGAAAATGGCCGCTTTTCT
GGATTCATCGACTGTGGCCGGCTGGGTGTGGCGGACCGCTATCAGGACATAGCGTTGGCTACCCGTGATA
TTGCTGAAGAGCTTGGCGGCGAATGGGCTGACCGCTTCCTCGTGCTTTACGGTATCGCCGCTCCCGATTC
GCAGCGCATCGCCTTCTATCGCCTTCTTGACGAGTTCTTCTGAGCGGGACTCTGGGGTTCGAAATGACCG
ACCAAGCGACGCCCAACCTGCCATCACGAGATTTCGATTCCACCGCCGCCTTCTATGAAAGGTTGGGCTT
CGGAATCGTTTTCCGGGACGCCGGCTGGATGATCCTCCAGCGCGGGGATCTCATGCTGGAGTTCTTCGCC
CACCCCAACTTGTTTATTGCAGCTTATAATGGTTACAAATAAAGCAATAGCATCACAAATTTCACAAATA
AAGCATTTTTTTCACTGCATTCTAGTTGTGGTTTGTCCAAACTCATCAATGTATCTTATCATGTCTGTAT
ACCGTCGACCTCTAGCTAGAGCTTGGCGTAATCATGGTCATAGCTGTTTCCTGTGTGAAATTGTTATCCG
CTCACAATTCCACACAACATACGAGCCGGAAGCATAAAGTGTAAAGCCTGGGGTGCCTAATGAGTGAGCT
AACTCACATTAATTGCGTTGCGCTCACTGCCCGCTTTCCAGTCGGGAAACCTGTCGTGCCAGCTGCATTA
ATGAATCGGCCAACGCGCGGGGAGAGGCGGTTTGCGTATTGGGCGCTCTTCCGCTTCCTCGCTCACTGAC
TCGCTGCGCTCGGTCGTTCGGCTGCGGCGAGCGGTATCAGCTCACTCAAAGGCGGTAATACGGTTATCCA
CAGAATCAGGGGATAACGCAGGAAAGAACATGTGAGCAAAAGGCCAGCAAAAGGCCAGGAACCGTAAAAA
GGCCGCGTTGCTGGCGTTTTTCCATAGGCTCCGCCCCCCTGACGAGCATCACAAAAATCGACGCTCAAGT
CAGAGGTGGCGAAACCCGACAGGACTATAAAGATACCAGGCGTTTCCCCCTGGAAGCTCCCTCGTGCGCT
CTCCTGTTCCGACCCTGCCGCTTACCGGATACCTGTCCGCCTTTCTCCCTTCGGGAAGCGTGGCGCTTTC
TCATAGCTCACGCTGTAGGTATCTCAGTTCGGTGTAGGTCGTTCGCTCCAAGCTGGGCTGTGTGCACGAA
CCCCCCGTTCAGCCCGACCGCTGCGCCTTATCCGGTAACTATCGTCTTGAGTCCAACCCGGTAAGACACG
ACTTATCGCCACTGGCAGCAGCCACTGGTAACAGGATTAGCAGAGCGAGGTATGTAGGCGGTGCTACAGA
GTTCTTGAAGTGGTGGCCTAACTACGGCTACACTAGAAGAACAGTATTTGGTATCTGCGCTCTGCTGAAG
CCAGTTACCTTCGGAAAAAGAGTTGGTAGCTCTTGATCCGGCAAACAAACCACCGCTGGTAGCGGTGGTT
TTTTTGTTTGCAAGCAGCAGATTACGCGCAGAAAAAAAGGATCTCAAGAAGATCCTTTGATCTTTTCTAC
GGGGTCTGACGCTCAGTGGAACGAAAACTCACGTTAAGGGATTTTGGTCATGAGATTATCAAAAAGGATC
TTCACCTAGATCCTTTTAAATTAAAAATGAAGTTTTAAATCAATCTAAAGTATATATGAGTAAACTTGGT
CTGACAGTTACCAATGCTTAATCAGTGAGGCACCTATCTCAGCGATCTGTCTATTTCGTTCATCCATAGT
TGCCTGACTCCCCGTCGTGTAGATAACTACGATACGGGAGGGCTTACCATCTGGCCCCAGTGCTGCAATG
ATACCGCGAGACCCACGCTCACCGGCTCCAGATTTATCAGCAATAAACCAGCCAGCCGGAAGGGCCGAGC
GCAGAAGTGGTCCTGCAACTTTATCCGCCTCCATCCAGTCTATTAATTGTTGCCGGGAAGCTAGAGTAAG
TAGTTCGCCAGTTAATAGTTTGCGCAACGTTGTTGCCATTGCTACAGGCATCGTGGTGTCACGCTCGTCG
TTTGGTATGGCTTCATTCAGCTCCGGTTCCCAACGATCAAGGCGAGTTACATGATCCCCCATGTTGTGCA
AAAAAGCGGTTAGCTCCTTCGGTCCTCCGATCGTTGTCAGAAGTAAGTTGGCCGCAGTGTTATCACTCAT
GGTTATGGCAGCACTGCATAATTCTCTTACTGTCATGCCATCCGTAAGATGCTTTTCTGTGACTGGTGAG
TACTCAACCAAGTCATTCTGAGAATAGTGTATGCGGCGACCGAGTTGCTCTTGCCCGGC
